>Addgene plasmid #13548 | pDisplay FLIPE-1m | depositor full sequence | sequence record 7674 | Author sequence
GCGCGCGTTGACATTGATTATTGACTAGTTATTAATAGTAATCAATTACGGGGTCATTAGTTCATAGCCC
ATATATGGAGTTCCGCGTTACATAACTTACGGTAAATGGCCCGCCTGGCTGACCGCCCAACGACCCCCGC
CCATTGACGTCAATAATGACGTATGTTCCCATAGTAACGCCAATAGGGACTTTCCATTGACGTCAATGGG
TGGACTATTTACGGTAAACTGCCCACTTGGCAGTACATCAAGTGTATCATATGCCAAGTACGCCCCCTAT
TGACGTCAATGACGGTAAATGGCCCGCCTGGCATTATGCCCAGTACATGACCTTATGGGACTTTCCTACT
TGGCAGTACATCTACGTATTAGTCATCGCTATTACCATGGTGATGCGGTTTTGGCAGTACATCAATGGGC
GTGGATAGCGGTTTGACTCACGGGGATTTCCAAGTCTCCACCCCATTGACGTCAATGGGAGTTTGTTTTG
GCACCAAAATCAACGGGACTTTCCAAAATGTCGTAACAACTCCGCCCCATTGACGCAAATGGGCGGTAGG
CGTGTACGGTGGGAGGTCTATATAAGCAGAGCTCTCTGGCTAACTAGAGAACCCACTGCTTACTGGCTTA
TCGAAATTAATACGACTCACTATAGGGAGACCCAAGCTTGGTACCGAGCTCGGATCCACTAGTAACGGCC
GCCAGTGTGCTGGAATTCGGCTTGGGGATATCCACCATGGAGACAGACACACTCCTGCTATGGGTACTGC
TGCTCTGGGTTCCAGGTTCCACTGGTGACTATCCATATGATGTTCCAGATTATGCTGGGGCCCAGCCGGC
CAGATCTCCCGGGATGGTGAGCAAGGGCGAGGAGCTGTTCACCGGGGTGGTGCCCATCCTGGTCGAGCTG
GACGGCGACGTAAACGGCCACAAGTTCAGCGTGTCCGGCGAGGGCGAGGGCGATGCCACCTACGGCAAGC
TGACCCTGAAGTTCATCTGCACCACCGGCAAGCTGCCCGTGCCCTGGCCCACCCTCGTGACCACCCTGAC
CTGGGGCGTGCAGTGCTTCAGCCGCTACCCCGACCACATGAAGCAGCACGACTTCTTCAAGTCCGCCATG
CCCGAAGGCTACGTCCAGGAGCGCACCATCTTCTTCAAGGACGACGGCAACTACAAGACCCGCGCCGAGG
TGAAGTTCGAGGGCGACACCCTGGTGAACCGCATCGAGCTGAAGGGCATCGACTTCAAGGAGGACGGCAA
CATCCTGGGGCACAAGCTGGAGTACAACTACATCAGCCACAACGTCTATATCACCGCCGACAAGCAGAAG
AACGGCATCAAGGCCAACTTCAAGATCCGCCACAACATCGAGGACGGCAGCGTGCAGCTCGCCGACCACT
ACCAGCAGAACACCCCCATCGGCGACGGCCCCGTGCTGCTGCCCGACAACCACTACCTGAGCACCCAGTC
CGCCCTGAGCAAAGACCCCAACGAGAAGCGCGATCACATGGTCCTGCTGGAGTTCGTGACCGCCGCCGGG
ATCACTCTCGGCATGGACGAGCTGTACAAGGGTGGTACCGGAGGCGCCGCAGGCAGCACGCTGGACAAAA
TCGCCAAAAACGGTGTGATTGTCGTCGGTCACCGTGAATCTTCAGTGCCTTTCTCTTATTACGACAATCA
GCAAAAAGTGGTGGGTTACTCGCAGGATTACTCCAACGCCATTGTTGAAGCAGTGAAAAAGAAACTCAAC
AAACCGGACTTGCAGGTAAAACTGATTCCGATTACCTCACAAAACCGTATTCCACTGCTGCAAAACGGCA
CTTTCGATTTTGAATGTGGTTCTACCACCAACAACGTCGAACGCCAAAAACAGGCGGCTTTCTCTGACAC
TATTTTCGTGGTCGGTACGCGCCTGTTGACCAAAAAGGGTGGCGATATCAAAGATTTTGCCAACCTGAAA
GACAAAGCCGTAGTCGTCACTTCCGGCACTACCTCTGAAGTTTTGCTCAACAAACTGAATGAAGAGCAAA
AAATGAATATGCGCATCATCAGCGCCAAAGATCACGGTGACTCTTTCCGCACCCTGGAAAGCGGTCGTGC
CGTTGCCTTTATGATGGATGACTGGCTGCTGGCCGGTGAACGTGCGAAAGCGAAGAAACCAGACAACTGG
GAAATCGTCGGCAAGCCGCAGTCTCAGGAGGCCTACGGTTGTATGTTGCGTAAAGATGATCCGCAGTTCA
AAAAGCTGATGGATGACACCATCGCTCAGGTGCAGACCTCCGGTGAAGCGGAAAAATGGTTTGATAAGTG
GTTCAAAAATCCAATTCCGCCGAAAAACCTGAACATGAATTTCGAACTGTCAGACGAAATGAAAGCACTG
TTCAAAGAACCGAATGACAAGGCACTGAACGGCGCCGGTACCGGTGGAATGGTGAGCAAGGGCGAGGAGC
TGTTCACCGGGGTGGTGCCCATCCTGGTCGAGCTGGACGGCGACGTAAACGGCCACAAGTTCAGCGTGTC
CGGCGAGGGCGAGGGCGATGCCACCTACGGCAAGCTGACCCTGAAGTTCATCTGCACCACCGGCAAGCTG
CCCGTGCCCTGGCCCACCCTCGTGACCACCTTCGGCTACGGCCTGCAGTGCTTCGCCCGCTACCCCGACC
ACATGAAGCAGCACGACTTCTTCAAGTCCGCCATGCCCGAAGGCTACGTCCAGGAGCGCACCATCTTCTT
CAAGGACGACGGCAACTACAAGACCCGCGCCGAGGTGAAGTTCGAGGGCGACACCCTGGTGAACCGCATC
GAGCTGAAGGGCATCGACTTCAAGGAGGACGGCAACATCCTGGGGCACAAGCTGGAGTACAACTACAACA
GCCACAACGTCTATATCATGGCCGACAAGCAGAAGAACGGCATCAAGGTGAACTTCAAGATCCGCCACAA
CATCGAGGACGGCAGCGTGCAGCTCGCCGACCACTACCAGCAGAACACCCCCATCGGCGACGGCCCCGTG
CTGCTGCCCGACAACCACTACCTGAGCTACCAGTCCGCCCTGAGCAAAGACCCCAACGAGAAGCGCGATC
ACATGGTCCTGCTGGAGTTCGTGACCGCCGCCGGGATCACTCTCGGCATGGACGAGCTGTACAAGGTCGA
CGAACAAAAACTCATCTCAGAAGAGGATCTGAATGCTGTGGGCCAGGACACGCAGGAGGTCATCGTGGTG
CCACACTCCTTGCCCTTTAAGGTGGTGGTGATCTCAGCCATCCTGGCCCTGGTGGTGCTCACCATCATCT
CCCTTATCATCCTCATCATGCTTTGGCAGAAGAAGCCACGTTAGGCGGCCGCTCGAGATCAGCCTCGACT
GTGCCTTCTAGTTGCCAGCCATCTGTTGTTTGCCCCTCCCCCGTGCCTTCCTTGACCCTGGAAGGTGCCA
CTCCCACTGTCCTTTCCTAATAAAATGAGGAAATTGCATCGCATTGTCTGAGTAGGTGTCATTCTATTCT
GGGGGGTGGGGTGGGGCAGGACAGCAAGGGGGAGGATTGGGAAGACAATAGCAGGCATGCTGGGGATGCG
GTGGGCTCTATGGCTTCTGAGGCGGAAAGAACCAGTGGCGGTAATACGGTTATCCACAGAATCAGGGGAT
AACGCAGGAAAGAACATGTGAGCAAAAGGCCAGCAAAAGGCCAGGAACCGTAAAAAGGCCGCGTTGCTGG
CGTTTTTCCATAGGCTCCGCCCCCCTGACGAGCATCACAAAAATCGACGCTCAAGTCAGAGGTGGCGAAA
CCCGACAGGACTATAAAGATACCAGGCGTTTCCCCCTGGAAGCTCCCTCGTGCGCTCTCCTGTTCCGACC
CTGCCGCTTACCGGATACCTGTCCGCCTTTCTCCCTTCGGGAAGCGTGGCGCTTTCTCATAGCTCACGCT
GTAGGTATCTCAGTTCGGTGTAGGTCGTTCGCTCCAAGCTGGGCTGTGTGCACGAACCCCCCGTTCAGCC
CGACCGCTGCGCCTTATCCGGTAACTATCGTCTTGAGTCCAACCCGGTAAGACACGACTTATCGCCACTG
GCAGCAGCCACTGGTAACAGGATTAGCAGAGCGAGGTATGTAGGCGGTGCTACAGAGTTCTTGAAGTGGT
GGCCTAACTACGGCTACACTAGAAGGACAGTATTTGGTATCTGCGCTCTGCTGAAGCCAGTTACCTTCGG
AAAAAGAGTTGGTAGCTCTTGATCCGGCAAACAAACCACCGCTGGTAGCGGTGGTTTTTTTGTTTGCAAG
CAGCAGATTACGCGCAGAAAAAAAGGATCTCAAGAAGATCCTTTGATCTTTTCTACGGGGTCTGACGCTC
AGTGGAACGAAAACTCACGTTAAGGGATTTTGGTCATGAGATTATCAAAAAGGATCTTCACCTAGATCCT
TTTAAATTAAAAATGAAGTTTTAAATCAATCTAAAGTATATATGAGTAACCTGAGGCTATGGCAGGGCCT
GCCGCCCCGACGTTGGCTGCGAGCCCTGGGCCTTCACCCGAACTTGGGGGGTGGGGTGGGGAAAAGGAAG
AAACGCGGGCGTATTGGCCCCAATGGGGTCTCGGTGGGGTATCGACAGAGTGCCAGCCCTGGGACCGAAC
CCCGCGTTTATGAACAAACGACCCAACACCGTGCGTTTTATTCTGTCTTTTTATTGCCGTCATAGCGCGG
GTTCCTTCCGGTATTGTCTCCTTCCGTGTTTCAGTTAGCCTCCCCCTAGGGTGGGCGAAGAACTCCAGCA
TGAGATCCCCGCGCTGGAGGATCATCCAGCCGGCGTCCCGGAAAACGATTCCGAAGCCCAACCTTTCATA
GAAGGCGGCGGTGGAATCGAAATCTCGTGATGGCAGGTTGGGCGTCGCTTGGTCGGTCATTTCGAACCCC
AGAGTCCCGCTCAGAAGAACTCGTCAAGAAGGCGATAGAAGGCGATGCGCTGCGAATCGGGAGCGGCGAT
ACCGTAAAGCACGAGGAAGCGGTCAGCCCATTCGCCGCCAAGCTCTTCAGCAATATCACGGGTAGCCAAC
GCTATGTCCTGATAGCGGTCCGCCACACCCAGCCGGCCACAGTCGATGAATCCAGAAAAGCGGCCATTTT
CCACCATGATATTCGGCAAGCAGGCATCGCCATGGGTCACGACGAGATCCTCGCCGTCGGGCATGCTCGC
CTTGAGCCTGGCGAACAGTTCGGCTGGCGCGAGCCCCTGATGCTCTTGATCATCCTGATCGACAAGACCG
GCTTCCATCCGAGTACGTGCTCGCTCGATGCGATGTTTCGCTTGGTGGTCGAATGGGCAGGTAGCCGGAT
CAAGCGTATGCAGCCGCCGCATTGCATCAGCCATGATGGATACTTTCTCGGCAGGAGCAAGGTGAGATGA
CAGGAGATCCTGCCCCGGCACTTCGCCCAATAGCAGCCAGTCCCTTCCCGCTTCAGTGACAACGTCGAGC
ACAGCTGCGCAAGGAACGCCCGTCGTGGCCAGCCACGATAGCCGCGCTGCCTCGTCTTGCAGTTCATTCA
GGGCACCGGACAGGTCGGTCTTGACAAAAAGAACCGGGCGCCCCTGCGCTGACAGCCGGAACACGGCGGC
ATCAGAGCAGCCGATTGTCTGTTGTGCCCAGTCATAGCCGAATAGCCTCTCCACCCAAGCGGCCGGAGAA
CCTGCGTGCAATCCATCTTGTTCAATCATGCGAAACGATCCTCATCCTGTCTCTTGATCGATCTTTGCAA
AAGCCTAGGCCTCCAAAAAAGCCTCCTCACTACTTCTGGAATAGCTCAGAGGCCGAGGAGGCGGCCTCGG
CCTCTGCATAAATAAAAAAAATTAGTCAGCCATGGGGCGGAGAATGGGCGGAACTGGGCGGAGTTAGGGG
CGGGATGGGCGGAGTTAGGGGCGGGACTATGGTTGCTGACTAATTGAGATGCATGCTTTGCATACTTCTG
CCTGCTGGGGAGCCTGGGGACTTTCCACACCTGGTTGCTGACTAATTGAGATGCATGCTTTGCATACTTC
TGCCTGCTGGGGAGCCTGGGGACTTTCCACACCCTAACTGACACACATTCCACAGCTGGTTCTTTCCGCC
TCAGGACTCTTCCTTTTTCAATAAATCAATCTAAAGTATATATGAGTAAACTTGGTCTGACAGTTACCAA
TGCTTAATCAGTGAGGCACCTATCTCAGCGATCTGTCTATTTCGTTCATCCATAGTTGCCTGACTCCCCG
TCGTGTAGATAACTACGATACGGGAGGGCTTACCATCTGGCCCCAGTGCTGCAATGATACCGCGAGACCC
ACGCTCACCGGCTCCAGATTTATCAGCAATAAACCAGCCAGCCGGAAGGGCCGAGCGCAGAAGTGGTCCT
GCAACTTTATCCGCCTCCATCCAGTCTATTAATTGTTGCCGGGAAGCTAGAGTAAGTAGTTCGCCAGTTA
ATAGTTTGCGCAACGTTGTTGCCATTGCTACAGGCATCGTGGTGTCACGCTCGTCGTTTGGTATGGCTTC
ATTCAGCTCCGGTTCCCAACGATCAAGGCGAGTTACATGATCCCCCATGTTGTGCAAAAAAGCGGTTAGC
TCCTTCGGTCCTCCGATCGTTGTCAGAAGTAAGTTGGCCGCAGTGTTATCACTCATGGTTATGGCAGCAC
TGCATAATTCTCTTACTGTCATGCCATCCGTAAGATGCTTTTCTGTGACTGGTGAGTACTCAACCAAGTC
ATTCTGAGAATAGTGTATGCGGCGACCGAGTTGCTCTTGCCCGGCGTCAATACGGGATAATACCGCGCCA
CATAGCAGAACTTTAAAAGTGCTCATCATTGGAAAACGTTCTTCGGGGCGAAAACTCTCAAGGATCTTAC
CGCTGTTGAGATCCAGTTCGATGTAACCCACTCGTGCACCCAACTGATCTTCAGCATCTTTTACTTTCAC
CAGCGTTTCTGGGTGAGCAAAAACAGGAAGGCAAAATGCCGCAAAAAAGGGAATAAGGGCGACACGGAAA
TGTTGAATACTCATACTCTTCCTTTTTCAATATTATTGAAGCATTTATCAGGGTTATTGTCTCATGAGCG
GATACATATTTGAATGTATTTAGAAAAATAAACAAATAGGGGTTCCGCGCACATTTCCCCGAAAAGTGCC
ACCTG
[124 nt withheld, positions 7146-7269]
C
[91 nt withheld, positions 7271-7361]
A
[49 nt withheld, positions 7363-7411]
CCTTTGACGTTGGAGTCCACGTTCTTT
[37 nt withheld, positions 7439-7475]
ACCCTATCTCGGTCTATTCTTTTGATTTATAAGGGATTTTGCCGATTTCGGCCTATTGGTTAAAAAATGA
GCTGATTTAACAAAAATTTAACGCGAATTTTAACAAAATATTAACGCTTACAATTTAC
Features (pLannotate 1.2.2; 22 found; start..end, strand, type, name):
     10..389     +  enhancer       CMV enhancer: human cytomegalovirus immediate early enhancer
    390..593     +  promoter       CMV promoter: human cytomegalovirus (CMV) immediate early promoter
    589..622     +  LTR            5' LTR (truncated) (fragment): truncated 5' long terminal repeat (LTR) from HIV-1
    638..656     +  promoter       T7 promoter: promoter for bacteriophage T7 RNA polymerase
    737..799     +  sig_peptide    Igκ leader: leader sequence from mouse immunoglobulin κ light chain
    799..822     +  CDS            3xHA (fragment): three tandem HA epitope tags
    854..1570    +  CDS            ECFP: ECFP is a basic (constitutively fluorescent) cyan fluorescent protein published in 1996, derived from Aequorea victoria. It has low acid sensitivity.
   1586..2410    +  CDS            gltI (fragment): GLTI_ECOLI - Also known as ybeJ, yzzK. Experimental evidence at protein level: Swiss-Prot protein existence level 1. Part of the ABC transporter complex GltIJKL involved in glutamate and aspartate uptake. Binds to both glutamate and aspartate. From Escherichia coli (strain K12).
   2429..3145    +  CDS            EYFP: EYFP is a basic (constitutively fluorescent) green/yellow fluorescent protein published in 1996, derived from Aequorea victoria. It is reported to be a very rapidly-maturing weak dimer with high acid sensitivity.
   3185..3331    +  CDS            PDGFRβ TM domain: transmembrane domain from platelet derived growth factor receptor beta
   3359..3583    +  polyA_signal   bGH poly(A) signal: bovine growth hormone polyadenylation signal
   3587..3605    +  promoter       SV40 promoter (fragment): SV40 enhancer and early promoter
   3715..4303    -  rep_origin     ori: high-copy-number ColE1/pMB1/pBR322/pUC origin of replication
   4525..4541    +  polyA_signal   bGH poly(A) signal (fragment): bovine growth hormone polyadenylation signal
   4632..4679    -  polyA_signal   HSV TK poly(A) signal: herpes simplex virus thymidine kinase polyadenylation signal (Cole and Stacy, 1985)
   4738..4890    -  CDS            ble (fragment): BLE_KLEPN - Experimental evidence at protein level: Swiss-Prot protein existence level 1. Binding protein with a strong affinity to the bleomycin family of antibiotics. Binds to CL990; an antimitotic-antibiotic compound. From Klebsiella pneumoniae.
   4911..5699    -  CDS            NeoR/KanR: aminoglycoside phosphotransferase confers resistance to neomycin, kanamycin, and G418 (Geneticin®)
   5734..6094    -  promoter       SV40 promoter: SV40 enhancer and early promoter
   6096..6113    -  promoter       AmpR promoter (fragment): bla
   6154..7014    -  CDS            AmpR: β-lactamase; bla; confers resistance to ampicillin, carbenicillin, and related antibiotics
   7015..7119    -  promoter       AmpR promoter: bla
   7146..7574    +  rep_origin     f1 ori (sequence partly withheld): f1 bacteriophage origin of replication; arrow indicates direction of (+) strand synthesis
