[The description below was written by a language model from this plasmid's Addgene catalogue record and pLannotate feature annotations shown in this document.]
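Description:
pDisplay FLIPE-1m is a mammalian expression plasmid built on the Invitrogen pDisplay backbone, designed to present a genetically encoded glutamate FRET sensor on the outer surface of transfected cells. It is maintained in E. coli through a high-copy ColE1/pUC-type origin with ampicillin resistance (β-lactamase), and it also carries an f1 origin for single-stranded DNA production. For selection in mammalian cells, an SV40 enhancer/early promoter drives a neomycin phosphotransferase cassette conferring G418 resistance, terminated by an HSV TK polyadenylation signal.

The payload, cloned between XmaI and SalI sites, is expressed from the CMV immediate-early enhancer/promoter and terminated by the bovine growth hormone poly(A) signal; a T7 promoter lies upstream of the coding region. The open reading frame begins with the mouse Igκ leader, which directs the protein into the secretory pathway, followed by an HA epitope sequence, then ECFP, the E. coli periplasmic glutamate/aspartate binding protein gltI (ybeJ), and a yellow fluorescent protein. The annotation software labels this protein EYFP, but the catalogue entry identifies it as Venus. The fusion ends in the PDGFRβ transmembrane domain, which anchors the sensor in the plasma membrane with the binding module facing the extracellular space. Ligand binding to gltI changes the relative arrangement of the cyan donor and yellow acceptor, so that the energy transfer between them reports glutamate concentration. This version carries an A207W substitution in the binding protein. The record does not state its effect, although the name suggests an affinity variant within a sensor series. The associated work used such surface-displayed sensors to detect glutamate release from neurons.
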