Addgene plasmid #13548: pDisplay FLIPE-1m
Depositing lab: Wolf Frommer. Publication: Detection of glutamate release from neurons by genetically encoded surface-displayed FRET nanosensors. Okumoto S, Looger LL, Micheva KD, Reimer RJ, Smith SJ, Frommer WB. Proc Natl Acad Sci U S A. 2005 Jun 14. 102(24):8740-5. 10.1073/pnas.0503274102 PubMed 15939876.
Backbone
  Vector backbone: pDisplay
  Backbone manufacturer: Invitrogen
  Backbone size w/o insert (bp): 5325
  Vector type: Mammalian Expression
  Selectable markers: Neomycin (select with G418)
Growth in bacteria
  Bacterial resistance: Ampicillin, 100 μg/mL
  Growth temperature: 37°C
  Growth strain: DH5alpha
  Copy number: High Copy
Gene/Insert
  Gene/Insert name: FLIP-E A207W (alt names: ECFP-ybeJ-Venus; Glutamate/aspartate binding protein; gltI)
  Species: E. coli
  Insert size (bp): 2400
  Mutation: A207W in binding protein
  GenBank ID: NP_415188
  Tag / fusion protein: ECFP (N terminal on insert); Venus (C terminal on insert)
  Cloning method: Restriction Enzyme; 5′ cloning site XmaI (not destroyed); 3′ cloning site SalI (not destroyed)
  Sequencing primers: 5′ N/A
Resource information
  A portion of this plasmid was derived from a plasmid made by: Venus is from Dr. Atsushi Miyawaki. Please ask Dr. Miyawaki for permission to use Venus in another vector.
Terms and licenses: Academic/Nonprofit Terms; Industry Terms: Not Available to Industry
Depositor comments: For more information, see http://carnegiedpb.stanford.edu/research/frommer/nanosensors/index.html
How to cite: pDisplay FLIPE-1m was a gift from Wolf Frommer (Addgene plasmid # 13548 ; http://n2t.net/addgene:13548 ; RRID:Addgene_13548)
