>Addgene plasmid #13548 | pDisplay FLIPE-1m | addgene partial sequence | sequence record 19344 | 13548 with FLIPE (TCAAACCATTTTTCCGCTTC)
AGCTTTTTGAACTGCGGATCATCTTTACGCAACATACAACCGTAGGCCTCCTGAGACTGCGGCTTGCCGA
CGATTTCCCAGTTGTCTGGTTTCTTCGCTTTCGCACGTTCACCGGCCAGCAGCCAGTCATCCATCATAAA
GGCAACGGCACGACCGCTTTCCAGGGTGCGGAAAGAGTCACCGTGATCTTTGGCGCTGATGATGCGCATA
TTCATTTTTTGCTCTTCATTCAGTTTGTTGAGCAAAACTTCAGAGGTAGTGCCGGAAGTGACGACTACGG
CTTTGTCTTTCAGGTTGGCAAAATCTTTGATATCGCCACCCTTTTTGGTCAACAGGCGCGTACCGACCAC
GAAAATAGTGTCAGAGAAAGCCGCCTGTTTTTGGCGTTCGACGTTGTTGGTGGTAGAACCACATTCAAAA
TCGAAAGTGCCGTTTTGCAGCAGTGGAATACGGTTTTGTGAGGTAATCGGAATCAGTTTTACCTGCAAGT
CCGGTTTGTTGAGTTTCTTTTTCACTGCTTCAACAATGGCGTTGGAGTAATCCTGCGAGTAACCCACCAC
TTTTTGCTGATTGTCGTAATAAGAGAAAGGCACTGAAGATTCACGGTGACCGACGACAATCACACCGTTT
TTGGCGATTTTGTCCAGCGTGCTGCCTGCGGCGCCTCCGGTACCACCCTTGTACAGCTCGTCCATGCCGA
GAGTGATCCCGGCGGCGGTCACGAACTCCAGCAGGACCATGTGATCGCGCTTCTCGTTGGGGTCTTTGC
